>Addgene plasmid #196165 | pEPSW0CM0350 | addgene full sequence | sequence record 386882 | Addgene NGS Result
GCAACCGAGCGTTCTGAACAAATCCAGATGGAGTTCTGAGGTCATTACTGGATCTATCAACAGGAGTCCA
AGCGAGCTCGATATCAAATTACGCCCCGCCCTGCCACTCATCGCAGTACTGTTGTAATTCATTAAGCATT
CTGCCGACATGGAAGCCATCACAAACGGCATGATGAACCTGAATCGCCAGCGGCATCAGCACCTTGTCGC
CTTGCGTATAATATTTGCCCATGGTGAAAACGGGGGCGAAGAAGTTGTCCATATTGGCCACGTTTAAATC
AAAACTGGTGAAACTCACCCAGGGATTGGCTGAGACGAAAAACATATTCTCAATAAACCCTTTAGGGAAA
TAGGCCAGGTTTTCACCGTAACACGCCACATCTTGCGAATATATGTGTAGAAACTGCCGGAAATCGTCGT
GGTATTCACTCCAGAGCGATGAAAACGTTTCAGTTTGCTCATGGAAAACGGTGTAACAAGGGTGAACACT
ATCCCATATCACCAGCTCACCGTCTTTCATTGCCATACGAAATTCCGGATGAGCATTCATCAGGCGGGCA
AGAATGTGAATAAAGGCCGGATAAAACTTGTGCTTATTTTTCTTTACGGTCTTTAAAAAGGCCGTAATAT
CCAGCTGAACGGTCTGGTTATAGGTACATTGAGCAACTGACTGAAATGCCTCAAAATGTTCTTTACGATG
CCATTGGGATATATCAACGGTGGTATATCCAGTGATTTTTTTCTCCATTTTAGCTTCCTTAGCTCCTGAA
AATCTCGATAACTCAAAAAATACGCCCGGTAGTGATCTTATTTCATTATGGTGAAAGTTGGAACCTCTTA
CGTGCCCGATCAACTCGAGTGCCACCTGACGTCTAAGAAACCATTATTATCATGACATTAACCTATAAAA
ATAGGCGTATCACGAGGCAGAATTTCAGATAAAAAAAATCCTTAGCTTTCGCTAAGGATGATTTCTGGAA
TTCGGTCTCAAAGCCTACGTTGGTTCACGATGTCGAGTTGCCCAACTTGAGCTCAAGGCTCTAAGCCGTT
GAAAATACTCACCAAGAGCTAATAATCCTCGAGCCGCTTGTCGCGTTGTCAATATCCGATACATTTGTTG
CAATGTTTCATGTCTCAAGTGATCAGCCTGATTTACGAAACTGACCAAAGCTTCTAATCTATCCATAGCA
GAATTCACCTGAGGAATGTAACTTCCTTCACCGAGTTGTCCCGCTGCAACGCAGTCCGCAAGGGTGTGTT
GCAGCTTCTCCATACCTTGAGTCAACGCGTCTTCTGCTTGCTGACACGATTGTTTTAGATTGCATACATC
TAGAAGTTGTTGATCCGTCAAGACATCAAAATGTGGCAAAAGAACCTTGAGAAGATCGGAGGGTCGAAAT
CCGCCAATCCATAAGAAGAATCGTTCTGCTGAAGTTCTCCACATCCCTGACATGACGAAGAAGACATCGG
CTTTGGCAGCAGACGATTTCATCCGGAAAAGCTCAAAGTAATGTTTCATGGCGTTTTCGACTAGCGAACG
AAGCTCGATATCGTTAATGTGTCCGTGTAAAACTGTTCTTAGTTCACATATCTGTCTGTTCTGTTCTTCA
ACCCAATGTCCATATTCCATTTCAAATGCAGCAATCCCTGGATTCATGGTTTCCGAAAAACCGAGAGAAT
TAGTATCTATTCCGTTTCCTACATAGAATCCCTGTTGTCTAGCACGATCGAGTTCTTGCTCTAATTGAAT
TAGCTTCAACCTGCTTGTTTCCAGTTGCTGAACATAAGCCTTCTTGCGCAAGCGACTTTTCCTAGCAGCC
TCGCGGTTTTGAGCAAGCCGTCTTTGTATCTTATCGGGATGTCTAGACGTTGAAGCTTCTTGATCGAACA
TGTGAGGAGTTCCTGCTGTTCCATGGGAAGTATCCTCTGACACGTTGTTGTCTAGTTTCTGATTATTCGG
TATTATTATGTGGTTTGGTGTGTTCATAGTCCCATTGCTAATATTGCTTTTGAAACTCTCCCCCCACATA
CCGAATTGATGGACAGGTTCGTATATACCAACTCTTCTCGGTGGCACAAAATGTGTCGATGTCGAATTCA
TTTGAGACCCTGCAGTCCGGCAAAAAAGGGCAAGGTGTCACCACCCTGCCCTTTTTCTTTAAAACCGAAA
AGATTACTTCGCGTTATGCAGGCTTCCTCGCTCACTGACTCGCTGCGCTCGGTCGTTCGGCTGCGGCGAG
CGGTATCAGCTCACTCAAAGGCGGTAATACGGTTATCCACAGAATCAGGGGATAACGCAGGAAAGAACAT
GTGAGCAAAAGGCCAGCAAAAGGCCAGGAACCGTAAAAAGGCCGCGTTGCTGGCGTTTTTCCACAGGCTC
CGCCCCCCTGACGAGCATCACAAAAATCGACGCTCAAGTCAGAGGTGGCGAAACCCGACAGGACTATAAA
GATACCAGGCGTTTCCCCCTGGAAGCTCCCTCGTGCGCTCTCCTGTTCCGACCCTGCCGCTTACCGGATA
CCTGTCCGCCTTTCTCCCTTCGGGAAGCGTGGCGCTTTCTCATAGCTCACGCTGTAGGTATCTCAGTTCG
GTGTAGGTCGTTCGCTCCAAGCTGGGCTGTGTGCACGAACCCCCCGTTCAGCCCGACCGCTGCGCCTTAT
CCGGTAACTATCGTCTTGAGTCCAACCCGGTAAGACACGACTTATCGCCACTGGCAGCAGCCACTGGTAA
CAGGATTAGCAGAGCGAGGTATGTAGGCGGTGCTACAGAGTTCTTGAAGTGGTGGCCTAACTACGGCTAC
ACTAGAAGAACAGTATTTGGTATCTGCGCTCTGCTGAAGCCAGTTACCTTCGGAAAAAGAGTTGGTAGCT
CTTGATCCGGCAAACAAACCACCGCTGGTAGCGGTGGTTTTTTTGTTTGCAAGCAGCAGATTACGCGCAG
AAAAAAAGGATCTCAAGAAGATCCTTTGATCTTTTCTACGGGGTCTGACGCTCAGTGGAACGAAAACTCA
CGTTAAGGGATTTTGGTCATGAGATTATCAAAAAGGATCTTCACCTAGATCCTTTTAAATTAAAAATGAA
GTTTTAAATCAATCTAAAGTATATATGAGTAAACTTGGTCTGACAGCTCGAGGCTTGGATTCTCACCAAT
AAAAAACGCCCGGCG
Features (pLannotate 1.2.2; 7 found; start..end, strand, type, name):
     92..748     -  CDS            cat: CAT_ECOLX - Experimental evidence at protein level: Swiss-Prot protein existence level 1. This enzyme is an effector of chloramphenicol resistance in bacteria. From Escherichia coli. This protein is used as a marker in many commonly used cloning vectors, such as pACYC184.
    749..846     -  promoter       cat promoter: promoter of the E. coli cat gene encoding chloramphenicol acetyltransferase
    932..975     -  terminator     bacterial terminator: putative bacterial transcription terminator
    998..2101    -  CDS            TGA1: TGA1_ARATH - Also known as BZIP47. Experimental evidence at protein level: Swiss-Prot protein existence level 1. Transcriptional activator that binds specifically to the DNA sequence 5'-TGACG-3'. Recognizes ocs elements like the as-1 motif of the cauliflower mosaic virus 35S promoter. Binding to the as-1-like cis elements mediate auxin- and salicylic acid-inducible transcription. May be involved in the induction of the systemic acquired resistance (SAR) via its interaction with NPR1. Could also bind to the Hex-motif (5'- TGACGTGG-3') another cis-acting element found in plant histone promoters.
   2116..2173    +  terminator     his operon terminator: This putative transcriptin terminator from the E. coli his operon has a 2-bp deletion introduced during synthesis. Its efficiency has not been determined.
   2368..2956    -  rep_origin     ori: high-copy-number ColE1/pMB1/pBR322/pUC origin of replication
   3139..68      -  terminator     lambda t0 terminator (across the origin): transcription terminator from phage lambda
