[The description below was written by a language model from this plasmid's Addgene catalogue record and pLannotate feature annotations shown in this document.]
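Description:
pEPSW0CM0350 is a Phytobricks Level 0 part plasmid, a small (about 3.2 kb) synthetic-biology storage vector built on the pUAP4 universal acceptor backbone. It carries the coding sequence of Arabidopsis thaliana TGA1 as a standardised, reusable DNA part. It is maintained in E. coli through a high-copy ColE1/pUC-type origin of replication and selected with chloramphenicol, with resistance provided by the cat (chloramphenicol acetyltransferase) gene under its native cat promoter.

The payload is the roughly 1.1 kb TGA1 open reading frame (also known as bZIP47). TGA1 is a bZIP transcriptional activator that recognises TGACG-containing elements such as the as-1 motif of the CaMV 35S promoter, and it is linked to auxin- and salicylic acid-responsive transcription and to systemic acquired resistance through NPR1. The insert was cloned via SapI sites that were destroyed in the process. As expected for a Level 0 part, no plant or bacterial promoter is annotated upstream of the coding sequence, so the plasmid is not an expression construct in its own right. Instead, the part is flanked by bacterial transcription terminators (a his operon terminator and a putative bacterial terminator, with a lambda t0 terminator elsewhere in the backbone), which insulate the insert from read-through transcription.

In the Phytobricks standard, such parts are normally released and combined with promoters, tags and terminators by Type IIS assembly into full transcription units, although the release sites and fusion overhangs are not annotated in this record. The associated work concerns tuning plant promoters and assessing transcription factor–DNA interactions with a split luciferase method, which suggests this part supplied the TGA1 sequence for those assemblies.
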