Addgene plasmid #196165: pEPSW0CM0350
Purpose: Phytobricks Level 0 part: AtTGA1_CDS
Depositing lab: Nicola Patron. Depositing organization: Earlham Institute. Publication: Tuning Plant Promoters Using a Simple Split Luciferase Method to Assess Transcription Factor-DNA Interactions. Cai YM, Witham S, Patron NJ. ACS Synth Biol. 2023 Nov 17;12(11):3482-3486. doi: 10.1021/acssynbio.3c00094. Epub 2023 Oct 19. PubMed 37856867.
Backbone
  Vector backbone: pUAP4
  Vector type: Synthetic Biology
Growth in bacteria
  Bacterial resistance: Chloramphenicol, 25 μg/mL
  Growth temperature: 37°C
  Growth strain: DH5alpha
  Copy number: High Copy
Gene/Insert
  Gene/Insert name: AtTGA1_CDS
  Species: A. thaliana (mustard weed)
  Cloning method: Restriction Enzyme; 5′ cloning site SapI (destroyed during cloning); 3′ cloning site SapI (destroyed during cloning)
Terms and licenses: Academic/Nonprofit Terms; Industry Terms: Not Available to Industry
Depositor comments: Please visit https://doi.org/10.1101/2023.02.13.528283 for bioRxiv preprint.
How to cite: pEPSW0CM0350 was a gift from Nicola Patron (Addgene plasmid # 196165 ; http://n2t.net/addgene:196165 ; RRID:Addgene_196165)
